Addgene plasmid #185495: pCS2-foxd4l1.1-myc
Purpose: Expression of Xenopus laevis foxd4
Depositing lab: Sally Moody. Depositing organization: George Washington University. Publication: foxD5 plays a critical upstream role in regulating neural ectodermal fate and the onset of neural differentiation. Yan B, Neilson KM, Moody SA. Dev Biol. 2009 May 1;329(1):80-95. doi: 10.1016/j.ydbio.2009.02.019. Epub 2009 Feb 26. PubMed 19250931.
Backbone
  Vector backbone: pCS2+
  Vector type: In vitro transcription
Growth in bacteria
  Bacterial resistance: Ampicillin, 100 μg/mL
  Growth temperature: 37°C
  Growth strain: DH5alpha
  Copy number: High Copy
Gene/Insert
  Gene/Insert name: foxd4l1.1 (alt name: foxd5)
  Species: X. laevis (frog)
  Insert size (bp): 1660
  Tag / fusion protein: myc (N terminal on insert)
  Cloning method: Restriction Enzyme; 5′ cloning site unknown (unknown if destroyed)
Terms and licenses: Academic/Nonprofit Terms; Industry Terms: Not Available to Industry
How to cite: pCS2-foxd4l1.1-myc was a gift from Sally Moody (Addgene plasmid # 185495 ; http://n2t.net/addgene:185495 ; RRID:Addgene_185495)
