[The description below was written by a language model from this plasmid's Addgene catalogue record and pLannotate feature annotations shown in this document.]
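Description:
pCS2-foxd4l1.1-myc is a pCS2+-based plasmid for expressing the Xenopus laevis forkhead transcription factor foxd4l1.1 (also known as foxd5) with an N-terminal Myc epitope tag. It is catalogued as an in vitro transcription vector. The annotated 5.4 kb sequence shows a high-copy ColE1/pUC-type origin and an ampicillin resistance gene (β-lactamase with its own promoter) for propagation and selection in E. coli. An f1 origin is also present, along with residual lac promoter/operator, lacI and lacZα fragments carried over from the backbone.

The expression cassette has the typical pCS2 layout. A simian cytomegalovirus IE94 enhancer/promoter sits at the end of the circular map and reads into an SP6 promoter. This is followed by six tandem copies of the Myc tag and then the foxd5-a coding sequence of roughly 1.05 kb. The catalogue gives an insert size of 1660 bp, which is larger than the annotated coding region alone, even with the tag repeats included, and the record does not explain the difference. An SV40 polyadenylation signal lies downstream of the coding sequence, and T7 (fragment) and T3 promoters are annotated beyond the insert in the opposite orientation.

This arrangement allows two routes of expression. SP6 RNA polymerase can generate sense mRNA in vitro, the kind of transcript commonly microinjected into frog embryos. The CMV IE94 promoter can instead drive expression directly from the plasmid DNA in vertebrate cells or embryos. The Myc repeats allow detection or immunoprecipitation of the fusion protein with anti-Myc antibodies. The associated publication concerns the role of foxD5 in regulating neural ectodermal fate and the onset of neural differentiation, which is consistent with use in gain-of-function studies.
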