Features (pLannotate 1.2.2; 21 found; start..end, strand, type, name):
     35..53      +  promoter       SP6 promoter: promoter for bacteriophage SP6 RNA polymerase
    103..132     +  CDS            Myc: Myc (human c-Myc proto-oncogene) epitope tag
    142..171     +  CDS            Myc: Myc (human c-Myc proto-oncogene) epitope tag
    181..210     +  CDS            Myc: Myc (human c-Myc proto-oncogene) epitope tag
    220..249     +  CDS            Myc: Myc (human c-Myc proto-oncogene) epitope tag
    259..288     +  CDS            Myc: Myc (human c-Myc proto-oncogene) epitope tag
    322..351     +  CDS            Myc: Myc (human c-Myc proto-oncogene) epitope tag
    364..1419    +  CDS            foxd5-a: FXD5A_XENLA - Also known as foxd5a From Xenopus laevis (African clawed frog).
   1430..1447    -  promoter       T7 promoter (fragment): promoter for bacteriophage T7 RNA polymerase
   1452..1586    -  polyA_signal   SV40 poly(A) signal: SV40 polyadenylation signal
   1699..1717    -  promoter       T3 promoter: promoter for bacteriophage T3 RNA polymerase
   1762..1778    -  protein_bind   lac operator: The lac repressor binds to the lac operator to inhibit transcription in E. coli. This inhibition can be relieved by adding lactose or isopropyl-β-D-thiogalactopyranoside (IPTG). lac repressor encoded by lacI
   1786..1816    -  promoter       lac promoter: promoter for the E. coli lac operon
   1831..1852    -  protein_bind   CAP binding site: CAP binding activates transcription in the presence of cAMP. E. coli catabolite activator protein
   1865..1957    -  CDS            lacI (fragment): lac repressor; lacI; The lac repressor binds to the lac operator to inhibit transcription in E. coli. This inhibition can be relieved by adding lactose or isopropyl-β-D-thiogalactopyranoside (IPTG).
   2140..2728    -  rep_origin     ori: high-copy-number ColE1/pMB1/pBR322/pUC origin of replication
   2899..3759    -  CDS            AmpR: β-lactamase; bla; confers resistance to ampicillin, carbenicillin, and related antibiotics
   3760..3864    -  promoter       AmpR promoter: bla
   3917..4345    -  rep_origin     f1 ori (sequence partly withheld): f1 bacteriophage origin of replication; arrow indicates direction of (+) strand synthesis
   4350..4416    -  CDS            lacZα (fragment): LacZα fragment of β-galactosidase; lacZ fragment
   4423..5400    +  promoter       CMV IE94 promoter: enhancer/promoter region of simian cytomegalovirus major immediate early transcription unit IE94
>Addgene plasmid #185495 | pCS2-foxd4l1.1-myc | addgene full sequence | sequence record 366591 | Addgene NGS Result
CGCCATTCTGCCTGGGGACGTCGGAGCAAGCTTGATTTAGGTGACACTATAGAATACAAGCTACTTGTTC
TTTTTGCAGGATCCCATCGATTTAAAGCTATGGAGCAAAAGCTCATTTCTGAAGAGGACTTGAATGAAAT
GGAGCAAAAGCTCATTTCTGAAGAGGACTTGAATGAAATGGAGCAAAAGCTCATTTCTGAAGAGGACTTG
AATGAAATGGAGCAAAAGCTCATTTCTGAAGAGGACTTGAATGAAATGGAGCAAAAGCTCATTTCTGAAG
AGGACTTGAATGAAATGGAGAGCTTGGGCGACCTCACCATGGAGCAAAAGCTCATTTCTGAAGAGGACTT
GAATTCAAGGCCTATGAGCTTTAGCCAGGAGTCTGGTGCCCATCATCACCCCCAGGATTATGCAGGACTT
TCTGATGAGGAGGATGAAATTGATATTCTTGGAGAAGATGATCCCTGCAGCCTAAAGTCACACTTTTACC
TACAGCCCACACATTCAGTGATGGGGGACAGTGAGATGCTGAGTCCTTCCAAGCTCAGCTGCACTGAAAG
TGAGAGTGATTCCTCTGGAGAGAGTGAAGGAGGTACTTCTAAAGACTCCTCAACCACCCCAACTGGTAGC
AAAGCCAAAAGGACTCTGGTAAAGCCTCCTTACTCTTACATTGCTCTAATCACCATGGCTATCCTGCAGA
GTCCCCACAAGAAACTGACTCTCAGTGGCATCTGTGATTTTATCAGCAGCAAGTTCCCTTACTACAAGGA
CAAGTTCCCTGCTTGGCAGAATTCCATCAGGCACAACCTGTCCCTTAATGACTGCTTTATTAAAATACCA
CGGGAACCAGGAAATCCGGGAAAAGGCAATTATTGGACACTGGACCCTGCTTCTGAGGACATGTTTGATA
ACGGAAGCTTCCTTAGAAGGAGGAAAAGGTTTAAGAGGCACCAACAGGAGTTCTTTAAGGATGGACTCAT
GATGTACAACTCTCTGCCTTACTACAGACCCTACAGTGCTATCCAACCTCAGCCAGTGCTCCAGCAGACT
TCACTGACATGCATGGCAATACCAGAGACCTTGCCCATGTCAACTCACCTTGCACCCTACCCAGACATAA
AGAGGAAGGTTTCTTACCCTGCCCAGGGGGTACACAGGGGTTTTAAAGCCCAGGATGCTGATAACCATCC
CAATAATTCACAGAGCAAATGTTCATTCAGTATTGAGAACATCATGAGGAAACCCAAGGAGCCAGAGCCA
AATATTCAAAGCTTCAACTCACACTGGAACTATAATCATGTATTCCAGAGGCCAAGTTCCTGCCTTCTCC
CAGCTGTGCTTAACTTATCCACTGGCCCTCTGCTAGCCAATACTCAGGGTGCCAGGCAATACAACCTCAT
ACAATTCCCTGGGTGTTACTGATCTAGAACTATAGTGAGTCGTATTACGTAGATCCAGACATGATAAGAT
ACATTGATGAGTTTGGACAAACCACAACTAGAATGCAGTGAAAAAAATGCTTTATTTGTGAAATTTGTGA
TGCTATTGCTTTATTTGTAACCATTATAAGCTGCAATAAACAAGTTAACAACAACAATTGCATTCATTTT
ATGTTTCAGGTTCAGGGGGAGGTGTGGGAGGTTTTTTAATTCGCGGCCGCGGCGCCAATGCATTGGGCCC
GGTACCCAGCTTTTGTTCCCTTTAGTGAGGGTTAATTGCGCGCTTGGCGTAATCATGGTCATAGCTGTTT
CCTGTGTGAAATTGTTATCCGCTCACAATTCCACACAACATACGAGCCGGGAGCATAAAGTGTAAAGCCT
GGGGTGCCTAATGAGTGAGCTAACTCACATTAATTGCGTTGCGCTCACTGCCCGCTTTCCAGTCGGGAAA
CCTGTCGTGCCAGCTGCATTAATGAATCGGCCAACGCGCGGGGAGAGGCGGTTTGCGTATTGGGCGCTCT
TCCGCTTCCTCGCTCACTGACTCGCTGCGCTCGGTCGTTCGGCTGCGGCGAGCGGTATCAGCTCACTCAA
AGGCGGTAATACGGTTATCCACAGAATCAGGGGATAACGCAGGAAAGAACATGTGAGCAAAAGGCCAGCA
AAAGGCCAGGAACCGTAAAAAGGCCGCGTTGCTGGCGTTTTTCCATAGGCTCCGCCCCCCTGACGAGCAT
CACAAAAATCGACGCTCAAGTCAGAGGTGGCGAAACCCGACAGGACTATAAAGATACCAGGCGTTTCCCC
CTGGAAGCTCCCTCGTGCGCTCTCCTGTTCCGACCCTGCCGCTTACCGGATACCTGTCCGCCTTTCTCCC
TTCGGGAAGCGTGGCGCTTTCTCATAGCTCACGCTGTAGGTATCTCAGTTCGGTGTAGGTCGTTCGCTCC
AAGCTGGGCTGTGTGCACGAACCCCCCGTTCAGCCCGACCGCTGCGCCTTATCCGGTAACTATCGTCTTG
AGTCCAACCCGGTAAGACACGACTTATCGCCACTGGCAGCAGCCACTGGTAACAGGATTAGCAGAGCGAG
GTATGTAGGCGGTGCTACAGAGTTCTTGAAGTGGTGGCCTAACTACGGCTACACTAGAAGAACAGTATTT
GGTATCTGCGCTCTGCTGAAGCCAGTTACCTTCGGAAAAAGAGTTGGTAGCTCTTGATCCGGCAAACAAA
CCACCGCTGGTAGCGGTGGTTTTTTTGTTTGCAAGCAGCAGATTACGCGCAGAAAAAAAGGATCTCAAGA
AGATCCTTTGATCTTTTCTACGGGGTCTGACGCTCAGTGGAACGAAAACTCACGTTAAGGGATTTTGGTC
ATGAGATTATCAAAAAGGATCTTCACCTAGATCCTTTTAAATTAAAAATGAAGTTTTAAATCAATCTAAA
GTATATATGAGTAAACTTGGTCTGACAGTTACCAATGCTTAATCAGTGAGGCACCTATCTCAGCGATCTG
TCTATTTCGTTCATCCATAGTTGCCTGACTCCCCGTCGTGTAGATAACTACGATACGGGAGGGCTTACCA
TCTGGCCCCAGTGCTGCAATGATACCGCGAGACCCACGCTCACCGGCTCCAGATTTATCAGCAATAAACC
AGCCAGCCGGAAGGGCCGAGCGCAGAAGTGGTCCTGCAACTTTATCCGCCTCCATCCAGTCTATTAATTG
TTGCCGGGAAGCTAGAGTAAGTAGTTCGCCAGTTAATAGTTTGCGCAACGTTGTTGCCATTGCTACAGGC
ATCGTGGTGTCACGCTCGTCGTTTGGTATGGCTTCATTCAGCTCCGGTTCCCAACGATCAAGGCGAGTTA
CATGATCCCCCATGTTGTGCAAAAAAGCGGTTAGCTCCTTCGGTCCTCCGATCGTTGTCAGAAGTAAGTT
GGCCGCAGTGTTATCACTCATGGTTATGGCAGCACTGCATAATTCTCTTACTGTCATGCCATCCGTAAGA
TGCTTTTCTGTGACTGGTGAGTACTCAACCAAGTCATTCTGAGAATAGTGTATGCGGCGACCGAGTTGCT
CTTGCCCGGCGTCAATACGGGATAATACCGCGCCACATAGCAGAACTTTAAAAGTGCTCATCATTGGAAA
ACGTTCTTCGGGGCGAAAACTCTCAAGGATCTTACCGCTGTTGAGATCCAGTTCGATGTAACCCACTCGT
GCACCCAACTGATCTTCAGCATCTTTTACTTTCACCAGCGTTTCTGGGTGAGCAAAAACAGGAAGGCAAA
ATGCCGCAAAAAAGGGAATAAGGGCGACACGGAAATGTTGAATACTCATACTCTTCCTTTTTCAATATTA
TTGAAGCATTTATCAGGGTTATTGTCTCATGAGCGGATACATATTTGAATGTATTTAGAAAAATAAACAA
ATAGGGGTTCCGCGCACATTTCCCCGAAAAGTGCCACCTAAATTGTAAGCGTTAATATTTTGTTAAAATT
CGCGTTAAATTTTTGTTAAATCAGCTCATTTTTTAACCAATAGGCCGAAATCGGCAAAATCCCTTATAAA
TCAAAAGAATAGACCGAGATAGGGT
[37 nt withheld, positions 4016-4052]
AAAGAACGTGGACTCCAACGTCAAAGG
[49 nt withheld, positions 4080-4128]
T
[91 nt withheld, positions 4130-4220]
G
[124 nt withheld, positions 4222-4345]
CCCATTCGCCATTCAGGCTGCGCAACTGTTGGGAAGGGCGATCGGTGCGGGCCTCTTCGCTATTACGCCA
GTCGACCGCCAATTCAATATGGCGTATATGGACTCATGCCAATTCAATATGGTGGATCTGGACCTGTGCC
AATTCAATATGGCGTATATGGACTCGTGCCAATTCAATATGGTGGATCTGGACCCCAGCCAATTCAATAT
GGCGGACTTGGCACCATGCCAATTCAATATGGCGGACCTGGCACTGTGCCAACTGGGGAGGGGTCTACTT
GGCACGGTGCCAAGTTTGAGGAGGGGTCTTGGCCCTGTGCCAAGTCCGCCATATTGAATTGGCATGGTGC
CAATAATGGCGGCCATATTGGCTATATGCCAGGATCAATATATAGGCAATATCCAATATGGCCCTATGCC
AATATGGCTATTGGCCAGGTTCAATACTATGTATTGGCCCTATGCCATATAGTATTCCATATATGGGTTT
TCCTATTGACGTAGATAGCCCCTCCCAATGGGCGGTCCCATATACCATATATGGGGCTTCCTAATACCGC
CCATAGCCACTCCCCCATTGACGTCAATGGTCTCTATATATGGTCTTTCCTATTGACGTCATATGGGCGG
TCCTATTGACGTATATGGCGCCTCCCCCATTGACGTCAATTACGGTAAATGGCCCGCCTGGCTCAATGCC
CATTGACGTCAATAGGACCACCCACCATTGACGTCAATGGGATGGCTCATTGCCCATTCATATCCGTTCT
CACGCCCCCTATTGACGTCAATGACGGTAAATGGCCCACTTGGCAGTACATCAATATCTATTAATAGTAA
CTTGGCAAGTACATTACTATTGGAAGTACGCCAGGGTACATTGGCAGTACTCCCATTGACGTCAATGGCG
GTAAATGGCCCGCGATGGCTGCCAAGTACATCCCCATTGACGTCAATGGGGAGGGGCAATGACGCAAATG
GGCGTTCCATTGACGTAAATGGGCGGTAGGCGTGCCTAATGGGAGGTCTATATAAGCAATGCTCGTTTAG
GGAAC
