>Addgene plasmid #185495 | pCS2-foxd4l1.1-myc | depositor partial sequence | sequence record 366589 | pCS2-foxd4l1.1-myc-F-SP6
NNNNNNNNNNATNNNNNNNGAANNGGACTTNAATNGAAATGGAGCAAAAGCTCATTTCTGAAGAGGACTT
GAATGAAATGGAGCAAAAGCTCATTTCTGAAGAGGACTTGAATGAAATGGAGCAAAAGCTCATTTCTGAA
GAGGACTTGAATGAAATGGAGCAAAAGCTCATTTCTGAAGAGGACTTGAATGAAATGGAGAGCTTGGGCG
ACCTCACCATGGAGCAAAAGCTCATTTCTGAAGAGGACTTGAATTCAAGGCCTATGAGCTTTAGCCAGGA
GTCTGGTGCCCATCATCACCCCCAGGATTATGCAGGACTTTCTGATGAGGAGGATGAAATTGATATTCTT
GGAGAAGATGATCCCTGCAGCCTAAAGTCACACTTTTACCTACAGCCCACACATTCAGTGATGGGGGACA
GTGAGATGCTGAGTCCTTCCAAGCTCAGCTGCACTGAAAGTGAGAGTGATTCCTCTGGAGAGAGTGAAGG
AGGTACTTCTAAAGACTCCTCAACCACCCCAACTGGTAGCAAAGCCAAAAGGACTCTGGTAAAGCCTCCT
TACTCTTACATTGCTCTAATCACCATGGCTATCCTGCAGAGTCCCCACAAGAAACTGACTCTCANNGGCA
TCTGTGATTTTATCANCAGCAAGTTCCCTTACTACAAGGACAAGTTCCCTGCTTGGCANAATTCCATCAG
GCACAACCTGTCCCTTNNTGACTGCTTTATTAAAATACCACGGGAACCAGGAAATCCGGGAAAAGGNATT
ATTGGACACTGGACCCTGCTTCTGANGACATGTTTGATAACGGAAGCTTCCTTANAGGAGGAAAAGGTTT
AGANNNACCAACAGGANTTCTTTAAGGATGGACTCATGATGTACAACTCTCTGCCTTACTACAGACCCTA
NCAGTGCT
