>Addgene plasmid #185495 | pCS2-foxd4l1.1-myc | depositor partial sequence | sequence record 366590 | pCS2-foxd4l1.1-myc-M13R
NNNNNNNNCNNNNAACCCTCNCTAAAGGGAACAAAAGCTGGGTACCGGGCCCAATGCATTGGCGCCGCGG
CCGCGAATTAAAAAACCTCCCACACCTCCCCCTGAACCTGAAACATAAAATGAATGCAATTGTTGTTGTT
AACTTGTTTATTGCAGCTTATAATGGTTACAAATAAAGCAATAGCATCACAAATTTCACAAATAAAGCAT
TTTTTTCACTGCATTCTAGTTGTGGTTTGTCCAAACTCATCAATGTATCTTATCATGTCTGGATCTACGT
AATACGACTCACTATAGTTCTAGATCAGTAACACCCAGGGAATTGTATGAGGTTGTATTGCCTGGCACCC
TGAGTATTGGCTAGCAGAGGGCCAGTGGATAAGTTAAGCACAGCTGGGAGAAGGCAGGAACTTGGCCTCT
GGAATACATGATTATAGTTCCAGTGTGAGTTGAAGCTTTGAATATTTGGCTCTGGCTCCTTGGGTTTCCT
CATGATGTTCTCAATACTGAATGAACATTTGCTCTGTGAATTATTGGGATGGTTATCAGCATCCTGGGCT
TTAAAACCCCTGTGTACCCCCTGGGCAGGGTAAGAAACCTTCCTCTTTATGTCTGGGTAGGGTGCAAGGT
GAGTTGACATGGGCAAGGTCTCTGGTATTGCCATGCATGTCAGTGAAGTCTGCTGGAGCACTGGCTGAGG
TTGGATAGCACTGTAGGGTCTGTAGTAAGGCAGAGAGTTGTACATCATGAGTCCATCCTTAAAGAACTCC
TGTTGGTGCCTCTTAAACCTTTTCCTCCTTCTAAGGAAGCTTCCGTTATCAAACATGTCCTCAGAAGCAG
GGTCCAGTGTCCAATAATTGCCTTTTCCCGGATTTCCTGGTTCCCGTGGTATTTTAATAAAGCAGTCATT
AAGGNANAGGTTGTGCCTGATGGAATTCTGCCAAGCNGGAACTTGTCCTTGTAGTAAGGAACTTGCTGCT
GANAAATCACANATGCACTGAGAGTCAGTTTCTTGTGGGGA
